Addgene plasmid #157331: pD649-HAsp-NECTIN2-COMP5AP-AviTag-9xHis
Purpose: Mammalian expression of cell-surface protein extracellular domain fused to COMP5AP-AviTag-9xHis. Protein is secreted from cells.
Depositing lab: Chris Garcia. Depositing organization: Stanford University. Publication: A Human IgSF Cell-Surface Interactome Reveals a Complex Network of Protein-Protein Interactions. Wojtowicz WM, Vielmetter J, Fernandes RA, Siepe DH, Eastman CL, Chisholm GB, Cox S, Klock H, Anderson PW, Rue SM, Miller JJ, Glaser SM, Bragstad ML, Vance J, Lam AW, Lesley SA, Zinn K, Garcia KC. Cell. 2020 Aug 20;182(4):1027-1043.e17. doi: 10.1016/j.cell.2020.07.025. PubMed 32822567.
Backbone
  Vector backbone: pD649
  Backbone size w/o insert (bp): 7153
  Vector type: Mammalian Expression
Growth in bacteria
  Bacterial resistance: Ampicillin, 100 μg/mL
  Growth temperature: 37°C
  Growth strain: DH5alpha
  Copy number: High Copy
Gene/Insert
  Gene/Insert name: NECTIN2 (alt name: NECT2)
  Species: H. sapiens (human)
  Insert size (bp): 987
  Entrez Gene: NECTIN2 (a.k.a. CD112, HVEB, PRR2, PVRL2, PVRR2)
  Promoter: CMV/SP6
  Tag / fusion protein: COMP5AP-AviTag-9xHis (C terminal on backbone)
  Cloning method: Restriction Enzyme; 5′ cloning site GCGGCCGC (not destroyed); 3′ cloning site GGCGCGCC (not destroyed)
  Sequencing primers: 5′ ATTTAGGTGACACTATAG; 3′ CGTCGCACTCCATCACGGTG
Resource information
  A portion of this plasmid was derived from a plasmid made by: synthesis by ThermoFisher
Terms and licenses: Academic/Nonprofit Terms; Industry Terms: Not Available to Industry
Depositor comments: Some plasmids in this collection may have an IS4-like element ISVsa5 family transposase upstream of the CMV promoter.
How to cite: pD649-HAsp-NECTIN2-COMP5AP-AviTag-9xHis was a gift from Chris Garcia (Addgene plasmid # 157331 ; http://n2t.net/addgene:157331 ; RRID:Addgene_157331)
