[The description below was written by a language model from this plasmid's Addgene catalogue record and pLannotate feature annotations shown in this document.]
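Description:
pD649-HAsp-NECTIN2-COMP5AP-AviTag-9xHis is a mammalian expression plasmid of about 8.1 kb, built on the pD649 backbone, for producing a secreted, multimerised form of the human NECTIN2 (CD112/PVRL2) extracellular domain. It is maintained in E. coli as a high-copy plasmid through a ColE1/pUC-type origin and selected with ampicillin via a complete β-lactamase gene. The annotation also detects short remnants of KanR, lacZα, an rrnB terminator and an f1 origin, which appear to be non-functional backbone fragments. A separate SV40 promoter/EM7 cassette carries a puromycin N-acetyltransferase coding sequence followed by a small ble fragment and an SV40 polyadenylation signal, which would in principle allow puromycin selection in mammalian cells, although the record does not describe such use.

The expression unit is driven by the CMV enhancer/promoter with a fragment of CMV intron A, followed by an SP6 promoter that can serve for in vitro transcription or as a sequencing primer site. The name indicates an HA signal peptide, although the annotation tool labels this leader as an IgH signal sequence fragment. It directs the protein into the secretory pathway. The roughly 1 kb NECTIN2 ectodomain is cloned between preserved NotI and AscI sites, in frame with a backbone-encoded C-terminal module: the pentamerising coiled-coil region of rat cartilage oligomeric matrix protein, human placental alkaline phosphatase, an AviTag for enzymatic biotinylation, and a polyhistidine tag (9xHis by name, annotated as 8xHis), terminated by a bGH polyadenylation signal. Pentamerisation raises avidity for weak receptor–ligand interactions, while alkaline phosphatase gives an enzymatic readout. This suits the construct to use as a binding reagent in extracellular interactome screening of human IgSF cell-surface proteins. The depositor notes that some plasmids in the collection may carry an IS4-like transposase insertion upstream of the CMV promoter; none is annotated here.
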