Features (pLannotate 1.2.2; 24 found; start..end, strand, type, name):
    119..143     -  CDS            KanR (fragment): aminoglycoside phosphotransferase; aph(3')-Ia; confers resistance to kanamycin
    254..842     +  rep_origin     ori: high-copy-number ColE1/pMB1/pBR322/pUC origin of replication
   1067..1084    +  terminator     rrnB T2 terminator (fragment): transcription terminator T2 from the E. coli rrnB gene
   1109..1128    -  CDS            lacZα (fragment): LacZα fragment of β-galactosidase; lacZ fragment
   1584..1600    +  protein_bind   lac operator: The lac repressor binds to the lac operator to inhibit transcription in E. coli. This inhibition can be relieved by adding lactose or isopropyl-β-D-thiogalactopyranoside (IPTG). lac repressor encoded by lacI
   1843..2146    +  enhancer       CMV enhancer: human cytomegalovirus immediate early enhancer
   2147..2350    +  promoter       CMV promoter: human cytomegalovirus (CMV) immediate early promoter
   2486..2529    +  intron         CMV intron (fragment): modified intron A from human cytomegalovirus
   2581..2599    +  promoter       SP6 promoter: promoter for bacteriophage SP6 RNA polymerase
   2603..2640    +  CDS            IgH signal sequence (fragment): signal sequence from the mouse immunoglobulin heavy chain variable region
   2728..3735    +  CDS            NECTIN2 (fragment): NECT2_HUMAN - Also known as HVEB, PRR2, PVRL2. Experimental evidence at protein level: Swiss-Prot protein existence level 1. (Microbial infection) Acts as a receptor for herpes simplex virus 1 (HHV-1) mutant Rid1, herpes simplex virus 1 (HHV-2) and pseudorabies virus (PRV). From Homo sapiens (Human).
   3832..4011    +  CDS            Comp (fragment): COMP_RAT - Experimental evidence at protein level: Swiss-Prot protein existence level 1. May play a role in the structural integrity of cartilage via its interaction with other extracellular matrix proteins such as the collagens and fibronectin. Can mediate the interaction of chondrocytes with the cartilage extracellular matrix through interaction with cell surface integrin receptors. Could play a role in the pathogenesis of osteoarthritis. Potent suppressor of apoptosis in both primary chondrocytes and transformed cells. Suppresses apoptosis by blocking the activation of caspase-3 and by indu
   3999..5451    +  CDS            SEAP (fragment): secreted alkaline phosphatase from human placenta The natural enzyme has a C-terminal transmembrane sequence that is replaced by a GPI anchor.
   5476..5517    +  CDS            AviTag™ (fragment): peptide tag that allows for enzymatic biotinylation
   5521..5544    +  CDS            8xHis: 8xHis affinity tag
   5690..5801    +  polyA_signal   bGH poly(A) signal: bovine growth hormone polyadenylation signal
   5802..5910    +  rep_origin     f1 ori (fragment): f1 bacteriophage origin of replication; arrow indicates direction of (+) strand synthesis
   5924..6253    +  promoter       SV40 promoter: SV40 enhancer and early promoter
   6301..6348    +  promoter       EM7 promoter: synthetic bacterial promoter&nbsp
   6367..6966    +  CDS            PuroR (fragment): puromycin N-acetyltransferase; pac from Streptomyces; confers resistance to puromycin
   6976..7101    +  CDS            ble (fragment): BLE_KLEPN - Experimental evidence at protein level: Swiss-Prot protein existence level 1. Binding protein with a strong affinity to the bleomycin family of antibiotics. Binds to CL990; an antimitotic-antibiotic compound. From Klebsiella pneumoniae.
   7096..7217    +  polyA_signal   SV40 poly(A) signal: SV40 polyadenylation signal
   7270..8130    -  CDS            AmpR: β-lactamase; bla; confers resistance to ampicillin, carbenicillin, and related antibiotics
   8133..89      -  promoter       AmpR promoter (fragment) (across the origin): bla
>Addgene plasmid #157331 | pD649-HAsp-NECTIN2-COMP5AP-AviTag-9xHis | depositor full sequence | sequence record 303771 | Full Sequence
TTTCAATATTATTGAAGCATTTATCAGGGTTATTGTCTCATGAGCGGATACATATTTGAATGTATTTAGA
AAAATAAACAAATAGGGGTCAGTGTTACAACCAATTAACCAATTCTGAACATTATCGCGAGCCCATTTAT
ACCTGAATATGGCTCATAACACCCCTTGCTCATGACCAAAATCCCTTAACGTGAGTTACGCGCGCGTCGT
TCCACTGAGCGTCAGACCCCGTAGAAAAGATCAAAGGATCTTCTTGAGATCCTTTTTTTCTGCGCGTAAT
CTGCTGCTTGCAAACAAAAAAACCACCGCTACCAGCGGTGGTTTGTTTGCCGGATCAAGAGCTACCAACT
CTTTTTCCGAAGGTAACTGGCTTCAGCAGAGCGCAGATACCAAATACTGTTCTTCTAGTGTAGCCGTAGT
TAGCCCACCACTTCAAGAACTCTGTAGCACCGCCTACATACCTCGCTCTGCTAATCCTGTTACCAGTGGC
TGCTGCCAGTGGCGATAAGTCGTGTCTTACCGGGTTGGACTCAAGACGATAGTTACCGGATAAGGCGCAG
CGGTCGGGCTGAACGGGGGGTTCGTGCACACAGCCCAGCTTGGAGCGAACGACCTACACCGAACTGAGAT
ACCTACAGCGTGAGCTATGAGAAAGCGCCACGCTTCCCGAAGGGAGAAAGGCGGACAGGTATCCGGTAAG
CGGCAGGGTCGGAACAGGAGAGCGCACGAGGGAGCTTCCAGGGGGAAACGCCTGGTATCTTTATAGTCCT
GTCGGGTTTCGCCACCTCTGACTTGAGCGTCGATTTTTGTGATGCTCGTCAGGGGGGCGGAGCCTATGGA
AAAACGCCAGCAACGCGGCCTTTTTACGGTTCCTGGCCTTTTGCTGGCCTTTTGCTCACATGTTCTTTCC
TGCGTTATCCCCTGATTCTGTGGATAACCGTATTACCGCCTTTGAGTGAGCTGATACCGCTCGCCGCAGC
CGAACGACCGAGCGCAGCGAGTCAGTGAGCGAGGAAGCGGAAGGCGAGAGTAGGGAACTGCCAGGCATCA
AACTAAGCAGAAGGCCCCTGACGGATGGCCTTTTTGCGTTTCTACAAACTCTTTCTGTGTTGTAAAACGA
CGGCCAGTCTTAAGCTCGGGCCCCCTGGGCGGTTCTGATAACGAGTAATCGTTAATCCGCAAATAACGTA
AAAACCCGCTTCGGCGGGTTTTTTTATGGGGGGAGTTTAGGGAAAGAGCATTTGTCAGAATATTTAAGGG
CGCCTGTCACTTTGCTTGATATATGAGAATTATTTAACCTTATAAATGAGAAAAAAGCAACGCACTTTAA
ATAAGATACGTTGCTTTTTCGATTGATGAACACCTATAATTAAACTATTCATCTATTATTTATGATTTTT
TGTATATACAATATTTCTAGTTTGTTAAAGAGAATTAAGAAAATAAATCTCGAAAATAATAAAGGGAAAA
TCAGTTTTTGATATCAAAATTATACATGTCAACGATAATACAAAATATAATACAAACTATAAGATGTTAT
CAGTATTTATTATCATTTAGAATAAATTTTGTGTCGCCCTTAATTGTGAGCGGATAACAATTACGAGCTT
CATGCACAGTGGCGTTGACTCAATATTGGCCATTAGCCATATTATTCATTGGTTATATAGCATAAATCAA
TATTGGCTATTGGCCATTGCATACGTTGTATCTATATCATAATATGTACATTTATATTGGCTCATGTCCA
ATATGACCGCCATGTTGGCATTGATTATTGACTAGTTATTAATAGTAATCAATTACGGGGTCATTAGTTC
ATAGCCCATATATGGAGTTCCGCGTTACATAACTTACGGTAAATGGCCCGCCTGGCTGACCGCCCAACGA
CCCCCGCCCATTGACGTCAATAATGACGTATGTTCCCATAGTAACGCCAATAGGGACTTTCCATTGACGT
CAATGGGTGGAGTATTTACGGTAAACTGCCCACTTGGCAGTACATCAAGTGTATCATATGCCAAGTACGC
CCCCTATTGACGTCAATGACGGTAAATGGCCCGCCTGGCATTATGCCCAGTACATGACCTTATGGGACTT
TCCTACTTGGCAGTACATCTACGTATTAGTCATCGCTATTACCATGGTGATGCGGTTTTGGCAGTACATC
AATGGGCGTGGATAGCGGTTTGACTCACGGGGATTTCCAAGTCTCCACCCCATTGACGTCAATGGGAGTT
TGTTTTGGCACCAAAATCAACGGGACTTTCCAAAATGTCGTAACAACTCCGCCCCATTGACGCAAATGGG
CGGTAGGCGTGTACGGTGGGAGGTCTATATAAGCAGAGCTCGTTTAGTGAACCGTCAGATCGCCTGGAGA
CGCCATCCACGCTGTTTTGACCTCCATAGAAGACACCGGGACCGATCCAGCCTCCGCGGCCGGGAACGGT
GCATTGGAACGCGGATTCCCCGTGCCAAGAGTGACGTAAGTACCGCCTATAGAGTCTATAGGCCCACCCC
CTTGGCTTCGTTAGAACGCGGCTACAATTAATACATAACCTTATGTATCATACACATACGATTTAGGTGA
CACTATAGAATAACATCCACTTTGCCTTTCTCTCCACAGGTGTCCACTCCCAGGTCCAACTGCACCTCGG
TTCTATCGAAAACGCGCCTGCTAGCGCCACCATGAAGACCATCATTGCCCTGAGCTACATCTTCTGCCTG
GTGTTCGCTGCGGCCGCCCAAGATGTTCGAGTTCAGGTTTTGCCTGAAGTGCGGGGCCAGCTCGGAGGAA
CAGTTGAACTGCCTTGTCATCTGCTGCCTCCAGTGCCTGGCCTGTACATCTCTCTGGTTACCTGGCAGAG
GCCCGACGCTCCTGCCAATCATCAGAATGTGGCCGCCTTCCATCCTAAGATGGGCCCTAGCTTCCCATCT
CCTAAGCCTGGCAGCGAGAGACTGAGCTTTGTGTCTGCCAAGCAGAGCACCGGACAGGATACAGAGGCTG
AGCTGCAGGATGCCACACTGGCTCTGCATGGCCTGACAGTGGAAGATGAGGGCAACTACACATGCGAGTT
CGCCACCTTTCCTAAGGGCTCTGTGCGGGGCATGACCTGGCTGAGAGTGATCGCCAAGCCTAAGAATCAG
GCCGAGGCTCAGAAAGTGACCTTCTCTCAGGACCCTACCACAGTGGCCCTGTGCATCTCTAAAGAGGGCA
GACCTCCTGCCAGAATCAGCTGGCTGTCTAGCCTGGACTGGGAAGCCAAAGAAACCCAGGTGTCCGGAAC
ACTGGCCGGCACTGTGACAGTGACCAGCAGATTCACACTGGTGCCTAGCGGTAGAGCTGATGGCGTGACC
GTGACATGCAAGGTGGAACACGAGAGCTTCGAGGAACCCGCTCTGATCCCTGTGACACTGTCTGTGCGGT
ATCCTCCTGAGGTGTCCATCAGCGGCTACGACGACAACTGGTATCTGGGCAGAACAGACGCCACACTGAG
CTGCGACGTGCGGTCTAATCCTGAGCCAACAGGCTACGATTGGAGCACCACCAGCGGCACCTTTCCAACA
TCTGCTGTGGCCCAGGGCTCTCAGCTGGTTATTCATGCCGTGGACAGCCTGTTCAACACCACCTTCGTGT
GCACCGTGACCAATGCCGTTGGAATGGGCAGAGCCGAGCAAGTGATCTTCGTGCGGGAAACACCTAATAC
TGCCGGTGCTGGTGCTACCGGCGGAGGCGCGCCGGAAGATCAAGTTGATCCAAGATTGATTGATGGCAAG
GGCGGATCTCTGGAGGTGCTGTTCCAGGGACCAGGCGGAAGCGGCAATCCCGGCGGCGATCTGGCCCCCC
AGATGCTGCGCGAGCTGCAGGAGACCAATGCCGCCCTGCAGGACGTGCGCGAGCTGCTGCGCCACCGCGT
GAAGGAGATCACCTTCCTGAAGAACACCGTGATGGAGTGCGACGCCTGCGGTATGCAGCCCTCTAGAGGC
TCCGGCTCCATCATCCCAGTTGAGGAGGAGAACCCGGACTTCTGGAACCGCGAGGCAGCCGAGGCCCTGG
GTGCCGCCAAGAAGCTGCAGCCTGCACAGACAGCCGCCAAGAACCTCATCATCTTCCTGGGCGATGGGAT
GGGGGTGTCTACGGTGACAGCTGCCAGGATCCTAAAAGGGCAGAAGAAGGACAAACTGGGGCCTGAGATA
CCCCTGGCCATGGACCGCTTCCCATATGTGGCTCTGTCCAAGACATACAATGTAGACAAACATGTGCCAG
ACAGTGGAGCCACAGCCACGGCCTACCTGTGCGGGGTCAAGGGCAACTTCCAGACCATTGGCTTGAGTGC
AGCCGCCCGCTTTAACCAGTGCAACACGACACGCGGCAACGAGGTCATCTCCGTGATGAATCGGGCCAAG
AAAGCAGGGAAGTCAGTGGGAGTGGTAACCACCACACGAGTGCAGCACGCCTCGCCAGCCGGCACCTACG
CCCACACGGTGAACCGCAACTGGTACTCGGACGCCGACGTGCCTGCCTCGGCCCGCCAGGAGGGGTGCCA
GGACATCGCTACGCAGCTCATCTCCAACATGGACATTGACGTGATCCTAGGTGGAGGCCGAAAGTACATG
TTTCGCATGGGAACCCCAGACCCTGAGTACCCAGATGACTACAGCCAAGGTGGGACCAGGCTGGACGGGA
AGAATCTGGTGCAGGAATGGCTGGCGAAGCGCCAGGGTGCCCGGTATGTGTGGAACCGCACTGAGCTCAT
GCAGGCTTCCCTGGACCCGTCTGTGACCCATCTCATGGGTCTCTTTGAGCCTGGAGACATGAAATACGAG
ATCCACCGAGACTCCACACTGGACCCCTCCCTGATGGAGATGACAGAGGCTGCCCTGCGCCTGCTGAGCA
GGAACCCCCGCGGCTTCTTCCTCTTCGTGGAGGGTGGTCGCATCGACCATGGTCATCATGAAAGCAGGGC
TTACCGGGCACTGACTGAGACGATCATGTTCGACGACGCCATTGAGAGGGCGGGCCAGCTCACCAGCGAG
GAGGACACGCTGAGCCTCGTCACTGCCGACCACTCCCACGTCTTCTCCTTCGGAGGCTACCCCCTGCGAG
GGAGCTCCATCTTCGGGCTGGCCCCTGGCAAGGCCCGGGACAGGAAGGCCTACACGGTCCTCCTATACGG
AAACGGTCCAGGCTATGTGCTCAAGGACGGCGCCCGGCCGGATGTTACCGAGAGCGAGAGCGGGAGCCCC
GAGTATCGGCAGCAGTCAGCAGTGCCCCTGGACGAAGAGACCCACGCAGGCGAGGACGTGGCGGTGTTCG
CGCGCGGCCCGCAGGCGCACCTGGTTCACGGCGTGCAGGAGCAGACCTTCATAGCGCACGTCATGGCCTT
CGCCGCCTGCCTGGAGCCCTACACCGCCTGCGACCTGGCGCCCCCCGCCGGCACCACCGACGCCGCGCAC
CCGGGTGGCGGAGGACTGAACGACATCTTCGAGGCTCAGAAAATCGAATGGCACGAACATCACCATCACC
ATCACCATCACCATTAAGGCCGGCCTGTAGTCACTGGCACAACGCGTTACCCGGTAAGCCAATCGGGTAT
ACACGGTCGTCATACTGCAGACAGGGTTCTTCTACTTTGCAAGATAGTCTTGAGTAGTAAAATAAATAGA
TAGAGAAAATCAGCCTCGACTGTGCCTTCTAGTTGCCAGCCATCTGTTGTTTGCCCCTCCCCCGTGCCTT
CCTTGACCCTGGAAGGTGCCACTCCCACTGTCCTTTCCTAATAAAATGAGGAAATTGCATCACAACACTC
AACCCTATCTCGGTCTATTCTTTTGATTTATAAGGGATTTTGCCGATTTCGGCCTATTGGTTAAAAAATG
AGCTGATTTAACAAAAATTTAACGCGAATTAATTCTGTGGAATGTGTGTCAGTTAGGGTGTGGAAAGTCC
CCAGGCTCCCCAGCAGGCAGAAGTATGCAAAGCATGCATCTCAATTAGTCAGCAACCAGGTGTGGAAAGT
CCCCAGGCTCCCCAGCAGGCAGAAGTATGCAAAGCATGCATCTCAATTAGTCAGCAACCATAGTCCCGCC
CCTAACTCCGCCCATCCCGCCCCTAACTCCGCCCAGTTCCGCCCATTCTCCGCCCCATGGCTGACTAATT
TTTTTTATTTATGCAGAGGCCGAGGCCGCCTCTGCCTCTGAGCTATTCCAGAAGTAGTGAGGAGGCTTTT
TTGGAGGCCTAGGCTTTTGCAAAAAGCTCCCGGGAGCTTGTATATCCATTTTCGGATCTGATCAGCACGT
GTTGACAATTAATCATCGGCATAGTATATCGGCATAGTATAATACGACAAGGTGAGGAACTAAACCATGA
CCGAGTACAAGCCCACGGTGCGCCTCGCCACCCGCGACGACGTCCCCAGGGCCGTACGCACCCTCGCCGC
CGCGTTCGCCGACTACCCCGCCACGCGCCACACCGTCGATCCGGACCGCCACATCGAGCGGGTCACCGAG
CTGCAAGAACTCTTCCTCACGCGCGTCGGGCTCGACATCGGCAAGGTGTGGGTCGCGGACGACGGCGCCG
CGGTGGCGGTCTGGACCACGCCGGAGAGCGTCGAAGCGGGGGCGGTGTTCGCCGAGATCGGCCCGCGCAT
GGCCGAGTTGAGCGGTTCCCGGCTGGCCGCGCAGCAACAGATGGAAGGCCTCCTGGCGCCGCACCGGCCC
AAGGAGCCCGCGTGGTTCCTGGCCACCGTCGGCGTCTCGCCCGACCACCAGGGCAAGGGTCTGGGCAGCG
CCGTCGTGCTCCCCGGAGTGGAGGCGGCCGAGCGCGCCGGGGTGCCCGCCTTCCTGGAGACATCCGCGCC
CCGCAACCTCCCCTTCTACGAGCGGCTCGGCTTCACCGTCACCGCCGACGTCGAGGTGCCCGAAGGACCG
CGCACCTGGTGCATGACCCGCAAGCCCGGTGCCTGACACGTGCTACGAGATTTCGATTCCACCGCCGCCT
TCTATGAAAGGTTGGGCTTCGGAATCGTTTTCCGGGACGCCGGCTGGATGATCCTCCAGCGCGGGGATCT
CATGCTGGAGTTCTTCGCCCACCCCAACTTGTTTATTGCAGCTTATAATGGTTACAAATAAAGCAATAGC
ATCACAAATTTCACAAATAAAGCATTTTTTTCACTGCATTCTAGTTGTGGTTTGTCCAAACTCATCAATG
TATCTTATCATGTCTGTATACCGTCGACCTCTAGCTAGAGCTTGGCGTAATCATGGTCATTACCAATGCT
TAATCAGTGAGGCACCTATCTCAGCGATCTGTCTATTTCGTTCATCCATAGTTGCCTGACTCCCCGTCGT
GTAGATAACTACGATACGGGAGGGCTTACCATCTGGCCCCAGCGCTGCGATGATACCGCGAGAACCACGC
TCACCGGCTCCGGATTTATCAGCAATAAACCAGCCAGCCGGAAGGGCCGAGCGCAGAAGTGGTCCTGCAA
CTTTATCCGCCTCCATCCAGTCTATTAATTGTTGCCGGGAAGCTAGAGTAAGTAGTTCGCCAGTTAATAG
TTTGCGCAACGTTGTTGCCATCGCTACAGGCATCGTGGTGTCACGCTCGTCGTTTGGTATGGCTTCATTC
AGCTCCGGTTCCCAACGATCAAGGCGAGTTACATGATCCCCCATGTTGTGCAAAAAAGCGGTTAGCTCCT
TCGGTCCTCCGATCGTTGTCAGAAGTAAGTTGGCCGCAGTGTTATCACTCATGGTTATGGCAGCACTGCA
TAATTCTCTTACTGTCATGCCATCCGTAAGATGCTTTTCTGTGACTGGTGAGTACTCAACCAAGTCATTC
TGAGAATAGTGTATGCGGCGACCGAGTTGCTCTTGCCCGGCGTCAATACGGGATAATACCGCGCCACATA
GCAGAACTTTAAAAGTGCTCATCATTGGAAAACGTTCTTCGGGGCGAAAACTCTCAAGGATCTTACCGCT
GTTGAGATCCAGTTCGATGTAACCCACTCGTGCACCCAACTGATCTTCAGCATCTTTTACTTTCACCAGC
GTTTCTGGGTGAGCAAAAACAGGAAGGCAAAATGCCGCAAAAAAGGGAATAAGGGCGACACGGAAATGTT
GAATACTCATATTCTTCCTT
