>Addgene plasmid #157331 | pD649-HAsp-NECTIN2-COMP5AP-AviTag-9xHis | depositor partial sequence | sequence record 303772 | insert (extracellular domain)
CAAGATGTTCGAGTTCAGGTTTTGCCTGAAGTGCGGGGCCAGCTCGGAGGAACAGTTGAACTGCCTTGTC
ATCTGCTGCCTCCAGTGCCTGGCCTGTACATCTCTCTGGTTACCTGGCAGAGGCCCGACGCTCCTGCCAA
TCATCAGAATGTGGCCGCCTTCCATCCTAAGATGGGCCCTAGCTTCCCATCTCCTAAGCCTGGCAGCGAG
AGACTGAGCTTTGTGTCTGCCAAGCAGAGCACCGGACAGGATACAGAGGCTGAGCTGCAGGATGCCACAC
TGGCTCTGCATGGCCTGACAGTGGAAGATGAGGGCAACTACACATGCGAGTTCGCCACCTTTCCTAAGGG
CTCTGTGCGGGGCATGACCTGGCTGAGAGTGATCGCCAAGCCTAAGAATCAGGCCGAGGCTCAGAAAGTG
ACCTTCTCTCAGGACCCTACCACAGTGGCCCTGTGCATCTCTAAAGAGGGCAGACCTCCTGCCAGAATCA
GCTGGCTGTCTAGCCTGGACTGGGAAGCCAAAGAAACCCAGGTGTCCGGAACACTGGCCGGCACTGTGAC
AGTGACCAGCAGATTCACACTGGTGCCTAGCGGTAGAGCTGATGGCGTGACCGTGACATGCAAGGTGGAA
CACGAGAGCTTCGAGGAACCCGCTCTGATCCCTGTGACACTGTCTGTGCGGTATCCTCCTGAGGTGTCCA
TCAGCGGCTACGACGACAACTGGTATCTGGGCAGAACAGACGCCACACTGAGCTGCGACGTGCGGTCTAA
TCCTGAGCCAACAGGCTACGATTGGAGCACCACCAGCGGCACCTTTCCAACATCTGCTGTGGCCCAGGGC
TCTCAGCTGGTTATTCATGCCGTGGACAGCCTGTTCAACACCACCTTCGTGTGCACCGTGACCAATGCCG
TTGGAATGGGCAGAGCCGAGCAAGTGATCTTCGTGCGGGAAACACCTAATACTGCCGGTGCTGGTGCTAC
CGGCGGA
